Addgene plasmid #101491: pDONR221-FOXD4L3
Purpose: Donor Vector containing FOXD4L3 transcription factor, part of the Human TFome Collection
Depositing lab: George Church. Depositing organization: Harvard Medical School. Publication: A comprehensive library of human transcription factors for cell fate engineering. Ng AHM, Khoshakhlagh P, Rojo Arias JE, Pasquini G, Wang K, Swiersy A, Shipman SL, Appleton E, Kiaee K, Kohman RE, Vernet A, Dysart M, Leeper K, Saylor W, Huang JY, Graveline A, Taipale J, Hill DE, Vidal M, Melero-Martin JM, Busskamp V, Church GM. Nat Biotechnol. 2021 Apr;39(4):510-519. doi: 10.1038/s41587-020-0742-6. Epub 2020 Nov 30. PubMed 33257861.
Backbone
  Vector backbone: pDONR221
  Backbone manufacturer: Invitrogen
  Vector type: Gateway shuttling vector
Growth in bacteria
  Bacterial resistance: Kanamycin, 50 μg/mL
  Growth temperature: 37°C
  Growth strain: DH5alpha
  Copy number: High Copy
Gene/Insert
  Gene/Insert name: FOXD4L3 (alt name: Q6VB84 (Uniprot ID))
  Species: H. sapiens (human)
  Mutation: Last nucleotide of stop codon removed to allow for Gateway C-terminal fusions
  Entrez Gene: FOXD4L3 (a.k.a. FOXD4B, FOXD4L2, FOXD4L4, FOXD6)
  Cloning method: Gateway Cloning
  Sequencing primers: 5′ M13F(-21); 3′ M13R
Terms and licenses: Academic/Nonprofit Terms; Industry Terms: Not Available to Industry
Depositor comments: Harvard generated by gene synthesis
How to cite: pDONR221-FOXD4L3 was a gift from George Church (Addgene plasmid # 101491 ; http://n2t.net/addgene:101491 ; RRID:Addgene_101491)
