[The description below was written by a language model from this plasmid's Addgene catalogue record and pLannotate feature annotations shown in this document.]
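Description:
pDONR221-FOXD4L3 is a Gateway entry clone built on the Invitrogen pDONR221 backbone, carrying the open reading frame of the human forkhead-family transcription factor FOXD4L3. It belongs to the Human TFome Collection, a library of human transcription factor ORFs assembled for cell fate engineering, and the insert was produced by gene synthesis. The 3.8 kb plasmid is a bacterial shuttling vector only. It replicates in E. coli from a high-copy ColE1/pUC-type origin and is selected with kanamycin through an aminoglycoside phosphotransferase (KanR) gene.

The FOXD4L3 coding sequence sits between attL1 and attL2 recombination sites, so it can be moved directionally into any attR-containing destination vector by an LR Clonase reaction. The last nucleotide of the stop codon has been removed, which allows the ORF to read through attL2-derived sequence and accept C-terminal tags or fusion partners supplied by the destination vector. No promoter capable of driving FOXD4L3 expression in eukaryotic cells is annotated. The only promoter listed is a T7 promoter just outside attL2 on the reverse strand, facing the insert in antisense orientation, a standard backbone element. Tandem rrnB T2 and T1 terminators lie upstream of attL1, where they insulate the insert from read-through transcription originating in the backbone. The short lacI and lacZα fragments are small backbone remnants with no evident function, and M13 forward and reverse sites flanking the cassette are used for sequence verification.

The plasmid therefore serves as a source clone for generating FOXD4L3 expression constructs, with the expression system determined by the chosen destination vector.
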