Features (pLannotate 1.2.2; 10 found; start..end, strand, type, name):
      1..1251    +  CDS            FOXD4L3: FX4L3_HUMAN - Experimental evidence at protein level: Swiss-Prot protein existence level 1. From Homo sapiens (Human).
   1255..1354    -  protein_bind   attL2: mutant version of attL; recombination site for the Gateway® LR reaction LR Clonase™
   1372..1390    -  promoter       T7 promoter: promoter for bacteriophage T7 RNA polymerase
   1524..2333    +  CDS            KanR: aminoglycoside phosphotransferase; aph(3')-Ia; confers resistance to kanamycin in bacteria or G418 (Geneticin®) in eukaryotes
   2480..3068    +  rep_origin     ori: high-copy-number ColE1/pMB1/pBR322/pUC origin of replication
   3251..3343    +  CDS            lacI (fragment): lac repressor; lacI; The lac repressor binds to the lac operator to inhibit transcription in E. coli. This inhibition can be relieved by adding lactose or isopropyl-β-D-thiogalactopyranoside (IPTG).
   3398..3425    -  terminator     rrnB T2 terminator: transcription terminator T2 from the E. coli rrnB gene
   3557..3600    +  terminator     rrnB T1 terminator: Escherichia coli rrnB; transcription terminator T1 from the E. coli rrnB gene
   3647..3683    -  CDS            lacZα (fragment): LacZα fragment of β-galactosidase; lacZ fragment
   3699..3798    +  protein_bind   attL1: mutant version of attL; recombination site for the Gateway® LR reaction LR Clonase™
>Addgene plasmid #101491 | pDONR221-FOXD4L3 | depositor full sequence | sequence record 191443 | Full Sequence
ATGAACCTGCCCAGAGCCGAGAGGCTGAGAAGCACCCCCCAGAGAAGCCTGAGAGACAGCGACGGAGAGG
ACGGCAAGATCGACGTGCTGGGCGAGGAGGAAGACGAGGACGAGGTGGAGGATGAGGAGGAGGCCGCTAG
CCAGCAGTTTCTGGAGCAGAGCCTGCAGCCTGGCCTGCAGGTCGCCAGATGGGGCGGAGTGGCTCTGCCT
AGAGAGCACATTGAGGGAGGCGGCGGACCTAGCGACCCCTCAGAGTTCGGCACAAAGTTCAGAGCCCCTC
CCAGAAGCGCTGCCGCCAGCGAGGACGCCAGACAGCCTGCCAAGCCTCCCTACAGCTACATCGCCCTGAT
CACCATGGCCATCCTGCAGAACCCCCACAAGAGACTGACCCTGAGCGGAATCTGCGCCTTCATCAGCGGA
AGATTCCCCTACTACAGGAGAAAGTTCCCCGCCTGGCAGAACAGCATTAGACACAACCTGTCCCTGAACG
ACTGCTTCGTGAAGATCCCCAGGGAGCCCGGCCACCCCGGAAAGGGCAACTACTGGAGCCTGGACCCCGC
CAGCCAGGACATGTTCGACAACGGCAGCTTCCTGAGGAGAAGAAAGAGATTCAAGAGGCACCAGCTGACC
CCTGGCGCCCACTTGCCTCATCCCTTCCCTCTGCCTGCCGCTCACGCAGCCCTGCACAATCCCAGACCTG
GACCTCTGTTAGGAGCCCCTGCCCCTCCTCAGCCTGTGCCTGGCGCTTACCCTAACACCGCCCCCGGCAG
AAGGCCCTACGCTCTGCTGCACCCTCACCCTCTGAGATACCTGCTGCTGAGCGCCCCAGTGTACGCCGGA
GCCCCAAAAAAGGCCGAGGGCGCCGCTCTGGCCACACCAGCTCCTTTTCCCTGTTGCAGCCCCCACCTGG
TGCTGAGCCTGGGCAGAAGAGCCAGAGTGTGGAGAAGACACAGAGAGGCCGACGCCAGCCTGAGCGCTCT
GAGAGTGCTGTGCAAGGGCAGCGGCGAGAGAGTGCAGGGACTGAGAAGAATCTGCCCCAGGCCCAGAGGA
GCCACAGCCACCTGTAGCAGCGACCACCAGGCCTGCTGCATCCCTAGACCTCTGCCCCTGTGTTGCAAGT
GTCCCCCCCCTCCCCTGCTGGGCCAGTTCTGTAGCAACTCCAGCAGCATCAGAAGAAGAACCGCTCCCAC
CGCCGCCCTGCCTCCCAGGGCCAGATGTTGGGCCGGCACATGCAGACCCAGAAGACCCTGCTATACCCAG
CTTTCTTGTACAAAGTTGGCATTATAAGAAAGCATTGCTTATCAATTTGTTGCAACGAACAGGTCACTAT
CAGTCAAAATAAAATCATTATTTGCCATCCAGCTGATATCCCCTATAGTGAGTCGTATTACATGGTCATA
GCTGTTTCCTGGCAGCTCTGGCCCGTGTCTCAAAATCTCTGATGTTACATTGCACAAGATAAAAATATAT
CATCATGAACAATAAAACTGTCTGCTTACATAAACAGTAATACAAGGGGTGTTATGAGCCATATTCAACG
GGAAACGTCGAGGCCGCGATTAAATTCCAACATGGATGCTGATTTATATGGGTATAAATGGGCTCGCGAT
AATGTCGGGCAATCAGGTGCGACAATCTATCGCTTGTATGGGAAGCCCGATGCGCCAGAGTTGTTTCTGA
AACATGGCAAAGGTAGCGTTGCCAATGATGTTACAGATGAGATGGTCAGACTAAACTGGCTGACGGAATT
TATGCCTCTTCCGACCATCAAGCATTTTATCCGTACTCCTGATGATGCATGGTTACTCACCACTGCGATC
CCCGGAAAAACAGCATTCCAGGTATTAGAAGAATATCCTGATTCAGGTGAAAATATTGTTGATGCGCTGG
CAGTGTTCCTGCGCCGGTTGCATTCGATTCCTGTTTGTAATTGTCCTTTTAACAGCGATCGCGTATTTCG
TCTCGCTCAGGCGCAATCACGAATGAATAACGGTTTGGTTGATGCGAGTGATTTTGATGACGAGCGTAAT
GGCTGGCCTGTTGAACAAGTCTGGAAAGAAATGCATAAACTTTTGCCATTCTCACCGGATTCAGTCGTCA
CTCATGGTGATTTCTCACTTGATAACCTTATTTTTGACGAGGGGAAATTAATAGGTTGTATTGATGTTGG
ACGAGTCGGAATCGCAGACCGATACCAGGATCTTGCCATCCTATGGAACTGCCTCGGTGAGTTTTCTCCT
TCATTACAGAAACGGCTTTTTCAAAAATATGGTATTGATAATCCTGATATGAATAAATTGCAGTTTCATT
TGATGCTCGATGAGTTTTTCTAATCAGAATTGGTTAATTGGTTGTAACACTGGCAGAGCATTACGCTGAC
TTGACGGGACGGCGCAAGCTCATGACCAAAATCCCTTAACGTGAGTTACGCGTCGTTCCACTGAGCGTCA
GACCCCGTAGAAAAGATCAAAGGATCTTCTTGAGATCCTTTTTTTCTGCGCGTAATCTGCTGCTTGCAAA
CAAAAAAACCACCGCTACCAGCGGTGGTTTGTTTGCCGGATCAAGAGCTACCAACTCTTTTTCCGAAGGT
AACTGGCTTCAGCAGAGCGCAGATACCAAATACTGTTCTTCTAGTGTAGCCGTAGTTAGGCCACCACTTC
AAGAACTCTGTAGCACCGCCTACATACCTCGCTCTGCTAATCCTGTTACCAGTGGCTGCTGCCAGTGGCG
ATAAGTCGTGTCTTACCGGGTTGGACTCAAGACGATAGTTACCGGATAAGGCGCAGCGGTCGGGCTGAAC
GGGGGGTTCGTGCACACAGCCCAGCTTGGAGCGAACGACCTACACCGAACTGAGATACCTACAGCGTGAG
CTATGAGAAAGCGCCACGCTTCCCGAAGGGAGAAAGGCGGACAGGTATCCGGTAAGCGGCAGGGTCGGAA
CAGGAGAGCGCACGAGGGAGCTTCCAGGGGGAAACGCCTGGTATCTTTATAGTCCTGTCGGGTTTCGCCA
CCTCTGACTTGAGCGTCGATTTTTGTGATGCTCGTCAGGGGGGCGGAGCCTATGGAAAAACGCCAGCAAC
GCGGCCTTTTTACGGTTCCTGGCCTTTTGCTGGCCTTTTGCTCACATGTTCTTTCCTGCGTTATCCCCTG
ATTCTGTGGATAACCGTATTACCGCCTTTGAGTGAGCTGATACCGCTCGCCGCAGCCGAACGACCGAGCG
CAGCGAGTCAGTGAGCGAGGAAGCGGAAGAGCGCCCAATACGCAAACCGCCTCTCCCCGCGCGTTGGCCG
ATTCATTAATGCAGCTGGCACGACAGGTTTCCCGACTGGAAAGCGGGCAGTGAGCGCAACGCAATTAATA
CGCGTACCGCTAGCCAGGAAGAGTTTGTAGAAACGCAAAAAGGCCATCCGTCAGGATGGCCTTCTGCTTA
GTTTGATGCCTGGCAGTTTATGGCGGGCGTCCTGCCCGCCACCCTCCGGGCCGTTGCTTCACAACGTTCA
AATCCGCTCCCGGCGGATTTGTCCTACTCAGGAGAGCGTTCACCGACAAACAACAGATAAAACGAAAGGC
CCAGTCTTCCGACTGAGCCTTTCGTTTTATTTGATGCCTGGCAGTTCCCTACTCTCGCGTTAACGCTAGC
ATGGATGTTTTCCCAGTCACGACGTTGTAAAACGACGGCCAGTCTTAAGCTCGGGCCCCAAATAATGATT
TTATTTTGACTGATAGTGACCTGTTCGTTGCAACAAATTGATGAGCAATGCTTTTTTATAATGCCAACTT
TGTACAAAAAAGCAGGCTTA
