>Addgene plasmid #101491 | pDONR221-FOXD4L3 | depositor partial sequence | sequence record 191444 | insert
ATGAACCTGCCCAGAGCCGAGAGGCTGAGAAGCACCCCCCAGAGAAGCCTGAGAGACAGCGACGGAGAGG
ACGGCAAGATCGACGTGCTGGGCGAGGAGGAAGACGAGGACGAGGTGGAGGATGAGGAGGAGGCCGCTAG
CCAGCAGTTTCTGGAGCAGAGCCTGCAGCCTGGCCTGCAGGTCGCCAGATGGGGCGGAGTGGCTCTGCCT
AGAGAGCACATTGAGGGAGGCGGCGGACCTAGCGACCCCTCAGAGTTCGGCACAAAGTTCAGAGCCCCTC
CCAGAAGCGCTGCCGCCAGCGAGGACGCCAGACAGCCTGCCAAGCCTCCCTACAGCTACATCGCCCTGAT
CACCATGGCCATCCTGCAGAACCCCCACAAGAGACTGACCCTGAGCGGAATCTGCGCCTTCATCAGCGGA
AGATTCCCCTACTACAGGAGAAAGTTCCCCGCCTGGCAGAACAGCATTAGACACAACCTGTCCCTGAACG
ACTGCTTCGTGAAGATCCCCAGGGAGCCCGGCCACCCCGGAAAGGGCAACTACTGGAGCCTGGACCCCGC
CAGCCAGGACATGTTCGACAACGGCAGCTTCCTGAGGAGAAGAAAGAGATTCAAGAGGCACCAGCTGACC
CCTGGCGCCCACTTGCCTCATCCCTTCCCTCTGCCTGCCGCTCACGCAGCCCTGCACAATCCCAGACCTG
GACCTCTGTTAGGAGCCCCTGCCCCTCCTCAGCCTGTGCCTGGCGCTTACCCTAACACCGCCCCCGGCAG
AAGGCCCTACGCTCTGCTGCACCCTCACCCTCTGAGATACCTGCTGCTGAGCGCCCCAGTGTACGCCGGA
GCCCCAAAAAAGGCCGAGGGCGCCGCTCTGGCCACACCAGCTCCTTTTCCCTGTTGCAGCCCCCACCTGG
TGCTGAGCCTGGGCAGAAGAGCCAGAGTGTGGAGAAGACACAGAGAGGCCGACGCCAGCCTGAGCGCTCT
GAGAGTGCTGTGCAAGGGCAGCGGCGAGAGAGTGCAGGGACTGAGAAGAATCTGCCCCAGGCCCAGAGGA
GCCACAGCCACCTGTAGCAGCGACCACCAGGCCTGCTGCATCCCTAGACCTCTGCCCCTGTGTTGCAAGT
GTCCCCCCCCTCCCCTGCTGGGCCAGTTCTGTAGCAACTCCAGCAGCATCAGAAGAAGAACCGCTCCCAC
CGCCGCCCTGCCTCCCAGGGCCAGATGTTGGGCCGGCACATGCAGACCCAGAAGACCCTGCTA
